Addgene plasmid #72900: pHR-FKBP:mCherry-KRas4Bc30
Purpose: Membrane-targeted mCherry-tagged recruiter construct
Depositing lab: Ivan Yudushkin. Depositing organization: Medical University of Vienna. Publication: Localization of mTORC2 activity inside cells. Ebner M, Sinkovics B, Szczygiel M, Ribeiro DW, Yudushkin I. J Cell Biol. 2017 Jan 31. pii: jcb.201610060. doi: 10.1083/jcb.201610060. PubMed 28143890.
Backbone
  Vector backbone: pHR'
  Total vector size (bp): 10112
  Vector type: Mammalian Expression, Lentiviral
Growth in bacteria
  Bacterial resistance: Ampicillin, 100 μg/mL
  Growth temperature: 37°C
  Growth strain: NEB Stable
  Copy number: High Copy
Gene/Insert
  Gene/Insert name: GTPase K-Ras (alt name: KRas4B (isoform 2B))
  Species: H. sapiens (human)
  Mutation: amino acids 158..188 (fragment 1..157 deleted)
  GenBank ID: NM_004985.4
  Entrez Gene: KRAS (a.k.a. 'C-K-RAS, C-K-RAS, CFC2, K-RAS2A, K-RAS2B, K-RAS4A, K-RAS4B, K-Ras, K-Ras 2, KI-RAS, KRAS1, KRAS2, NS, NS3, OES, RALD, RASK2, c-Ki-ras, c-Ki-ras2)
  Tag / fusion protein: FKBP (N terminal on insert); mCherry (N terminal on insert)
  Cloning method: Restriction Enzyme; 5′ cloning site MluI (not destroyed); 3′ cloning site NotI (not destroyed)
  Sequencing primers: 5′ gcttcccgagctctataaaagagc; 3′ ccagaggttgattatcgataagc
Terms and licenses: Academic/Nonprofit Terms; Industry Terms: Not Available to Industry
How to cite: pHR-FKBP:mCherry-KRas4Bc30 was a gift from Ivan Yudushkin (Addgene plasmid # 72900 ; http://n2t.net/addgene:72900 ; RRID:Addgene_72900)
