[The description below was written by a language model from this plasmid's Addgene catalogue record and pLannotate feature annotations shown in this document.]
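Description:
pHR-FKBP:mCherry-KRas4Bc30 is an HIV-1-based lentiviral transfer plasmid built on the pHR' backbone for expression in mammalian cells, listed at about 10.1 kb. It is propagated in E. coli through a high-copy ColE1/pUC-type origin and selected with ampicillin via the β-lactamase gene. The bacterial portion also carries remnants of older vector ancestry, including an SV40 promoter followed by gpt fragments, SV40 small t intron and polyadenylation sequences, and scraps of tetracycline resistance, rop and bom, none of which the record describes as functional. The viral portion comprises a truncated 5' LTR, the Ψ packaging signal with a gag fragment, the Rev response element, the cPPT/CTS, a WPRE that enhances transcript expression, and a self-inactivating ΔU3 3' LTR. Gag/pol, Rev and envelope functions would therefore have to be supplied in trans to make particles.

The payload is driven by the spleen focus-forming virus (SFFV) LTR promoter and encodes a single three-part fusion cloned between MluI and NotI sites. It consists of human FKBP12 (FKBP1A) at the N-terminus, then the red fluorescent protein mCherry, then the C-terminal tail of human K-Ras isoform 4B (residues 158–188, with residues 1–157, the bulk of the GTPase domain, deleted). This tail contains the polybasic stretch and CAAX prenylation motif that anchor K-Ras4B to the plasma membrane, so it acts purely as a membrane-targeting signal. mCherry reports where the fusion sits. FKBP typically serves as one half of a rapamycin-inducible dimerisation pair, allowing a partner protein fused to an FRB domain to be pulled to the tagged membrane. The record describes the construct simply as a membrane-targeted, mCherry-tagged recruiter, deposited with a study mapping where mTORC2 is active inside cells.
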