Features (pLannotate 1.2.2; 35 found; start..end, strand, type, name):
     38..106     +  CDS            nef (fragment): NEF_HV1Z2 - Experimental evidence at protein level: Swiss-Prot protein existence level 1. Extracellular Nef protein targets CD4(+) T-lymphocytes for apoptosis by interacting with CXCR4 surface receptors. From Human immunodeficiency virus type 1 group M subtype D (isolate Z2/CDC-Z34) (HIV-1).
    108..341     +  LTR            3' LTR (ΔU3): self-inactivating 3' long terminal repeat (LTR) from HIV-1
    366..384     -  promoter       SP6 promoter: promoter for bacteriophage SP6 RNA polymerase
    612..891     +  CDS            TcR (fragment): tetracycline efflux protein; tet; confers resistance to tetracycline
    892..940     -  misc_feature   bom (fragment): basis of mobility region from pBR322
   1042..1077    -  CDS            rop (fragment): Rop protein, which maintains plasmids at low copy number; rop
   1172..1276    +  promoter       AmpR promoter: bla
   1277..2137    +  CDS            AmpR: β-lactamase; bla; confers resistance to ampicillin, carbenicillin, and related antibiotics
   2308..2896    +  rep_origin     ori: high-copy-number ColE1/pMB1/pBR322/pUC origin of replication
   3079..3135    +  CDS            lacI (fragment): lac repressor; lacI; The lac repressor binds to the lac operator to inhibit transcription in E. coli. This inhibition can be relieved by adding lactose or isopropyl-β-D-thiogalactopyranoside (IPTG).
   3142..3471    +  promoter       SV40 promoter: SV40 enhancer and early promoter
   3671..3790    +  CDS            gpt (fragment): XGPT_ECOLI - Also known as gpp, gxu. Experimental evidence at protein level: Swiss-Prot protein existence level 1. Purine salvage pathway enzyme that catalyzes the transfer of the ribosyl-5-phosphate group from 5-phospho-alpha-D-ribose 1- diphosphate (PRPP) to the N9 position of the 6-oxopurines guanine and xanthine to form the corresponding ribonucleotides GMP (guanosine 5'- monophosphate) and XMP (xanthosine 5'-monophosphate), with the release of PPi. To a lesser extent, also acts on hypoxanthine (PubMed:9100006, PubMed:3886014). Does not ribophosphorylate adenine (PubMed:3886014). From Esch
   3790..4125    +  CDS            gpt (fragment): XGPT_ECOLI - Also known as gpp, gxu. Experimental evidence at protein level: Swiss-Prot protein existence level 1. Purine salvage pathway enzyme that catalyzes the transfer of the ribosyl-5-phosphate group from 5-phospho-alpha-D-ribose 1- diphosphate (PRPP) to the N9 position of the 6-oxopurines guanine and xanthine to form the corresponding ribonucleotides GMP (guanosine 5'- monophosphate) and XMP (xanthosine 5'-monophosphate), with the release of PPi. To a lesser extent, also acts on hypoxanthine (PubMed:9100006, PubMed:3886014). Does not ribophosphorylate adenine (PubMed:3886014). From Esch
   4220..4525    +  CDS            frsA (fragment): FRSA_ECOLI - Also known as yafA. Experimental evidence at protein level: Swiss-Prot protein existence level 1. Catalyzes the hydrolysis of esters (PubMed:15808744). Displays esterase activity toward pNP-butyrate (PubMed:15808744). May stimulate mixed-acid fermentation by acting as a fermentation/respiration switch that down-regulates respiration and up- regulates fermentation rates (PubMed:15169777). From Escherichia coli (strain K12).
   4529..4603    +  CDS            small t antigen (fragment): SV40 (simian virus 40) small t antigen
   4605..4670    +  intron         small t intron: SV40 (simian virus 40) small t antigen intron
   4800..4820    +  CDS            SV40 NLS: nuclear localization signal of SV40 (simian virus 40) large T antigen
   5139..5222    +  CDS            large T antigen (fragment): large T antigen from SV40 (simian virus 40)
   5245..5379    +  polyA_signal   SV40 poly(A) signal: SV40 polyadenylation signal
   5546..5875    +  CDS            nef (fragment): NEF_HV1BR - Experimental evidence at protein level: Swiss-Prot protein existence level 1. Extracellular Nef protein targets CD4(+) T-lymphocytes for apoptosis by interacting with CXCR4 surface receptors (PubMed:14990729). From Human immunodeficiency virus type 1 group M subtype B (isolate BRU/LAI) (HIV-1).
   5923..6180    +  LTR            5' LTR (truncated): truncated 5' long terminal repeat (LTR) from HIV-1
   6227..6352    +  misc_feature   HIV-1 Ψ: packaging signal of human immunodeficiency virus type 1
   6336..6674    +  CDS            HIV-1 gag (fragment): gag protein from human immunodeficiency virus 1; gag
   6849..7082    +  misc_feature   RRE: The Rev response element (RRE) of HIV-1 allows for Rev-dependent mRNA export from the nucleus to the cytoplasm.
   7459..7559    +  CDS            Rev (fragment): human immunodeficiency virus 1 (HIV-1) Rev protein; rev; enhances nuclear export of unspliced and incompletely spliced viral mRNAs
   7596..7713    +  misc_feature   cPPT/CTS: central polypurine tract and central termination sequence of HIV-1
   7750..7782    -  misc_feature   MCS (fragment): pBluescript multiple cloning site
   7866..8273    +  promoter       SFFV promoter: spleen focus-forming virus long terminal repeat (LTR) promoter
   8313..8636    +  CDS            FKBP1A: FKB1A_HUMAN - Also known as FKBP1, FKBP12. Experimental evidence at protein level: Swiss-Prot protein existence level 1. Keeps in an inactive conformation TGFBR1, the TGF-beta type I serine/threonine kinase receptor, preventing TGF-beta receptor activation in absence of ligand. Recruits SMAD7 to ACVR1B which prevents the association of SMAD2 and SMAD3 with the activin receptor complex, thereby blocking the activin signal. May modulate the RYR1 calcium channel activity. PPIases accelerate the folding of proteins. It catalyzes the cis-trans isomerization of proline imidic peptide bonds in oligop
   8661..9368    +  CDS            mCherry: mCherry is a basic (constitutively fluorescent) red fluorescent protein published in 2004, derived from Discosoma sp.. It is reported to be a very rapidly-maturing monomer with low acid sensitivity.
   9420..9512    +  CDS            K-Ras (fragment): human small GTPase proto-oncoprotein
   9523..9553    +  misc_feature   MCS (fragment): pUC18/19 multiple cloning site
   9554..9572    +  misc_feature   MCS (fragment): pBluescript multiple cloning site
   9572..10160   +  misc_feature   WPRE: woodchuck hepatitis virus posttranscriptional regulatory element
  10161..21      +  misc_feature   MCS (fragment) (across the origin): pBluescript multiple cloning site
>Addgene plasmid #72900 | pHR-FKBP:mCherry-KRas4Bc30 | addgene full sequence | sequence record 174165 | Addgene NGS Result
CGATACCGTCGACCTCGAGGGAATTAATTCGAGCTCGGTACCTTTAAGACCAATGACTTACAAGGCAGCT
GTAGATCTTAGCCACTTTTTAAAAGAAAAGGGGGGACTGGAAGGGCTAATTCACTCCCAACGAAGACAAG
ATCTGCTTTTTGCTTGTACTGGGTCTCTCTGGTTAGACCAGATCTGAGCCTGGGAGCTCTCTGGCTAACT
AGGGAACCCACTGCTTAAGCCTCAATAAAGCTTGCCTTGAGTGCTTCAAGTAGTGTGTGCCCGTCTGTTG
TGTGACTCTGGTAACTAGAGATCCCTCAGACCCTTTTAGTCAGTGTGGAAAATCTCTAGCAGCATCTAGA
ATTAATTCCGTGTATTCTATAGTGTCACCTAAATCGTATGTGTATGATACATAAGGTTATGTATTAATTG
TAGCCGCGTTCTAACGACAATATGTACAAGCCTAATTGTGTAGCATCTGGCTTACTGAAGCAGACCCTAT
CATCTCTCTCGTAAACTGCCGTCAGAGTCGGTTTGGTTGGACGAACCTTCTGAGTTTCTGGTAACGCCGT
CCCGCACCCGGAAATGGTCAGCGAACCAATCAGCAGGGTCATCGCTAGCCAGATCCTCTACGCCGGACGC
ATCGTGGCCGGCATCACCGGCGCCACAGGTGCGGTTGCTGGCGCCTATATCGCCGACATCACCGATGGGG
AAGATCGGGCTCGCCACTTCGGGCTCATGAGCGCTTGTTTCGGCGTGGGTATGGTGGCAGGCCCCGTGGC
CGGGGGACTGTTGGGCGCCATCTCCTTGCATGCACCATTCCTTGCGGCGGCGGTGCTCAACGGCCTCAAC
CTACTACTGGGCTGCTTCCTAATGCAGGAGTCGCATAAGGGAGAGCGTCGAATGGTGCACTCTCAGTACA
ATCTGCTCTGATGCCGCATAGTTAAGCCAGCCCCGACACCCGCCAACACCCGCTGACGCGCCCTGACGGG
CTTGTCTGCTCCCGGCATCCGCTTACAGACAAGCTGTGACCGTCTCCGGGAGCTGCATGTGTCAGAGGTT
TTCACCGTCATCACCGAAACGCGCGAGACGAAAGGGCCTCGTGATACGCCTATTTTTATAGGTTAATGTC
ATGATAATAATGGTTTCTTAGACGTCAGGTGGCACTTTTCGGGGAAATGTGCGCGGAACCCCTATTTGTT
TATTTTTCTAAATACATTCAAATATGTATCCGCTCATGAGACAATAACCCTGATAAATGCTTCAATAATA
TTGAAAAAGGAAGAGTATGAGTATTCAACATTTCCGTGTCGCCCTTATTCCCTTTTTTGCGGCATTTTGC
CTTCCTGTTTTTGCTCACCCAGAAACGCTGGTGAAAGTAAAAGATGCTGAAGATCAGTTGGGTGCACGAG
TGGGTTACATCGAACTGGATCTCAACAGCGGTAAGATCCTTGAGAGTTTTCGCCCCGAAGAACGTTTTCC
AATGATGAGCACTTTTAAAGTTCTGCTATGTGGCGCGGTATTATCCCGTATTGACGCCGGGCAAGAGCAA
CTCGGTCGCCGCATACACTATTCTCAGAATGACTTGGTTGAGTACTCACCAGTCACAGAAAAGCATCTTA
CGGATGGCATGACAGTAAGAGAATTATGCAGTGCTGCCATAACCATGAGTGATAACACTGCGGCCAACTT
ACTTCTGACAACGATCGGAGGACCGAAGGAGCTAACCGCTTTTTTGCACAACATGGGGGATCATGTAACT
CGCCTTGATCGTTGGGAACCGGAGCTGAATGAAGCCATACCAAACGACGAGCGTGACACCACGATGCCTG
TAGCAATGGCAACAACGTTGCGCAAACTATTAACTGGCGAACTACTTACTCTAGCTTCCCGGCAACAATT
AATAGACTGGATGGAGGCGGATAAAGTTGCAGGACCACTTCTGCGCTCGGCCCTTCCGGCTGGCTGGTTT
ATTGCTGATAAATCTGGAGCCGGTGAGCGTGGGTCTCGCGGTATCATTGCAGCACTGGGGCCAGATGGTA
AGCCCTCCCGTATCGTAGTTATCTACACGACGGGGAGTCAGGCAACTATGGATGAACGAAATAGACAGAT
CGCTGAGATAGGTGCCTCACTGATTAAGCATTGGTAACTGTCAGACCAAGTTTACTCATATATACTTTAG
ATTGATTTAAAACTTCATTTTTAATTTAAAAGGATCTAGGTGAAGATCCTTTTTGATAATCTCATGACCA
AAATCCCTTAACGTGAGTTTTCGTTCCACTGAGCGTCAGACCCCGTAGAAAAGATCAAAGGATCTTCTTG
AGATCCTTTTTTTCTGCGCGTAATCTGCTGCTTGCAAACAAAAAAACCACCGCTACCAGCGGTGGTTTGT
TTGCCGGATCAAGAGCTACCAACTCTTTTTCCGAAGGTAACTGGCTTCAGCAGAGCGCAGATACCAAATA
CTGTTCTTCTAGTGTAGCCGTAGTTAGGCCACCACTTCAAGAACTCTGTAGCACCGCCTACATACCTCGC
TCTGCTAATCCTGTTACCAGTGGCTGCTGCCAGTGGCGATAAGTCGTGTCTTACCGGGTTGGACTCAAGA
CGATAGTTACCGGATAAGGCGCAGCGGTCGGGCTGAACGGGGGGTTCGTGCACACAGCCCAGCTTGGAGC
GAACGACCTACACCGAACTGAGATACCTACAGCGTGAGCTATGAGAAAGCGCCACGCTTCCCGAAGGGAG
AAAGGCGGACAGGTATCCGGTAAGCGGCAGGGTCGGAACAGGAGAGCGCACGAGGGAGCTTCCAGGGGGA
AACGCCTGGTATCTTTATAGTCCTGTCGGGTTTCGCCACCTCTGACTTGAGCGTCGATTTTTGTGATGCT
CGTCAGGGGGGCGGAGCCTATGGAAAAACGCCAGCAACGCGGCCTTTTTACGGTTCCTGGCCTTTTGCTG
GCCTTTTGCTCACATGTTCTTTCCTGCGTTATCCCCTGATTCTGTGGATAACCGTATTACCGCCTTTGAG
TGAGCTGATACCGCTCGCCGCAGCCGAACGACCGAGCGCAGCGAGTCAGTGAGCGAGGAAGCGGAAGAGC
GCCCAATACGCAAACCGCCTCTCCCCGCGCGTTGGCCGATTCATTAATGCAGCTGTGGAATGTGTGTCAG
TTAGGGTGTGGAAAGTCCCCAGGCTCCCCAGCAGGCAGAAGTATGCAAAGCATGCATCTCAATTAGTCAG
CAACCAGGTGTGGAAAGTCCCCAGGCTCCCCAGCAGGCAGAAGTATGCAAAGCATGCATCTCAATTAGTC
AGCAACCATAGTCCCGCCCCTAACTCCGCCCATCCCGCCCCTAACTCCGCCCAGTTCCGCCCATTCTCCG
CCCCATGGCTGACTAATTTTTTTTATTTATGCAGAGGCCGAGGCCGCCTCGGCCTCTGAGCTATTCCAGA
AGTAGTGAGGAGGCTTTTTTGGAGGCCTAGGCTTTTGCAAAAAGCTTGGACACAAGACAGGCTTGCGAGA
TATGTTTGAGAATACCACTTTATCCCGCGTCAGGGAGAGGCAGTGCGTAAAAAGACGCGGACTCATGTGA
AATACTGGTTTTTAGTGCGCCAGATCTCTATAATCTCGCGCAACCTATTTTCCCCTCGAACACTTTTTAA
GCCGTAGATAAACAGGCTGGGACACTTCACATGAGCGAAAAATACATCGTCACCTGGGACATGTTGCAGA
TCCATGCACGTAAACTCGCAAGCCGACTGATGCCTTCTGAACAATGGAAAGGCATTATTGCCGTAAGCCG
TGGCGGTCTGTACCGGGTGCGTTACTGGCGCGTGAACTGGGTATTCGTCATGTCGATACCGTTTGTATTT
CCAGCTACGATCACGACAACCAGCGCGAGCTTAAAGTGCTGAAACGCGCAGAAGGCGATGGCGAAGGCTT
CATCGTTATTGATGACCTGGTGGATACCGGTGGTACTGCGGTTGCGATTCGTGAAATGTATCCAAAAGCG
CACTTTGTCACCATCTTCGCAAAACCGGCTGGTCGTCCGCTGGTTGATGACTATGTTGTTGATATCCCGC
AAGATACCTGGATTGAACAGCCGTGGGATATGGGCGTCGTATTCGTCCCGCCAATCTCCGGTCGCTAATC
TTTTCAACGCCTGGCACTGCCGGGCGTTGTTCTTTTTAACTTCAGGCGGGTTACAATAGTTTCCAGTAAG
TATTCTGGAGGCTGCATCCATGACACAGGCAAACCTGAGCGAAACCCTGTTCAAACCCCGCTTTAAACAT
CCTGAAACCTCGACGCTAGTCCGCCGCTTTAATCACGGCGCACAACCGCCTGTGCAGTCGGCCCTTGATG
GTAAAACCATCCCTCACTGGTATCGCATGATTAACCGTCTGATGTGGATCTGGCGCGGCATTGACCCACG
CGAAATCCTCGACGTCCAGGCACGTATTGTGATGAGCGATGCCGAACGTACCGACGATGATTTATACGAT
ACGGTGATTGGCTACCGTGGCGGCAACTGGATTTATGAGTGGGCCCCGGATCTTTGTGAAGGAACCTTAC
TTCTGTGGTGTGACATAATTGGACAAACTACCTACAGAGATTTAAAGCTCTAAGGTAAATATAAAATTTT
TAAGTGTATAATGTGTTAAACTACTGATTCTAATTGTTTGTGTATTTTAGATTCCAACCTATGGAACTGA
TGAATGGGAGCAGTGGTGGAATGCCTTTAATGAGGAAAACCTGTTTTGCTCAGAAGAAATGCCATCTAGT
GATGATGAGGCTACTGCTGACTCTCAACATTCTACTCCTCCAAAAAAGAAGAGAAAGGTAGAAGACCCCA
AGGACTTTCCTTCAGAATTGCTAAGTTTTTTGAGTCATGCTGTGTTTAGTAATAGAACTCTTGCTTGCTT
TGCTATTTACACCACAAAGGAAAAAGCTGCACTGCTATACAAGAAAATTATGGAAAAATATTCTGTAACC
TTTATAAGTAGGCATAACAGTTATAATCATAACATACTGTTTTTTCTTACTCCACACAGGCATAGAGTGT
CTGCTATTAATAACTATGCTCAAAAATTGTGTACCTTTAGCTTTTTAATTTGTAAAGGGGTTAATAAGGA
ATATTTGATGTATAGTGCCTTGACTAGAGATCATAATCAGCCATACCACATTTGTAGAGGTTTTACTTGC
TTTAAAAAACCTCCCACACCTCCCCCTGAACCTGAAACATAAAATGAATGCAATTGTTGTTGTTAACTTG
TTTATTGCAGCTTATAATGGTTACAAATAAAGCAATAGCATCACAAATTTCACAAATAAAGCATTTTTTT
CACTGCATTCTAGTTGTGGTTTGTCCAAACTCATCAATGTATCTTATCATGTCTGGATCAACTGGATAAC
TCAAGCTAACCAAAATCATCCCAAACTTCCCACCCCATACCCTATTACCACTGCCAATTACCTGTGGTTT
CATTTACTCTAAACCTGTGATTCCTCTGAATTATTTTCATTTTAAAGAAATTGTATTTGTTAAATATGTA
CTACAAACTTAGTAGTTGGAAGGGCTAATTCACTCCCAAAGAAGACAAGATATCCTTGATCTGTGGATCT
ACCACACACAAGGCTACTTCCCTGATTAGCAGAACTACACACCAGGGCCAGGGGTCAGATATCCACTGAC
CTTTGGATGGTGCTACAAGCTAGTACCAGTTGAGCCAGATAAGGTAGAAGAGGCCAATAAAGGAGAGAAC
ACCAGCTTGTTACACCCTGTGAGCCTGCATGGGATGGATGACCCGGAGAGAGAAGTGTTAGAGTGGAGGT
TTGACAGCCGCCTAGCATTTCATCACGTGGCCCGAGAGCTGCATCCGGAGTACTTCAAGAACTGCTGATA
TCGAGCTTGCTACAAGGGACTTTCCGCTGGGGACTTTCCAGGGAGGCGTGGCCTGGGCGGGACTGGGGAG
TGGCGAGCCCTCAGATCCTGCATATAAGCAGCTGCTTTTTGCCTGTACTGGGTCTCTCTGGTTAGACCAG
ATCTGAGCCTGGGAGCTCTCTGGCTAACTAGGGAACCCACTGCTTAAGCCTCAATAAAGCTTGCCTTGAG
TGCTTCAAGTAGTGTGTGCCCGTCTGTTGTGTGACTCTGGTAACTAGAGATCCCTCAGACCCTTTTAGTC
AGTGTGGAAAATCTCTAGCAGTGGCGCCCGAACAGGGACTTGAAAGCGAAAGGGAAACCAGAGGAGCTCT
CTCGACGCAGGACTCGGCTTGCTGAAGCGCGCACGGCAAGAGGCGAGGGGCGGCGACTGGTGAGTACGCC
AAAAATTTTGACTAGCGGAGGCTAGAAGGAGAGAGATGGGTGCGAGAGCGTCAGTATTAAGCGGGGGAGA
ATTAGATCGCGATGGGAAAAAATTCGGTTAAGGCCAGGGGGAAAGAAAAAATATAAATTAAAACATATAG
TATGGGCAAGCAGGGAGCTAGAACGATTCGCAGTTAATCCTGGCCTGTTAGAAACATCAGAAGGCTGTAG
ACAAATACTGGGACAGCTACAACCATCCCTTCAGACAGGATCAGAAGAACTTAGATCATTATATAATACA
GTAGCAACCCTCTATTGTGTGCATCAAAGGATAGAGATAAAAGACACCAAGGAAGCTTTAGACAAGATAG
AGGAAGAGCAAAACAAAAGTAAGACCACCGCACAGCAAGCGGCCGGCCGCTGATCTTCAGACCTGGAGGA
GGAGATATGAGGGACAATTGGAGAAGTGAATTATATAAATATAAAGTAGTAAAAATTGAACCATTAGGAG
TAGCACCCACCAAGGCAAAGAGAAGAGTGGTGCAGAGAGAAAAAAGAGCAGTGGGAATAGGAGCTTTGTT
CCTTGGGTTCTTGGGAGCAGCAGGAAGCACTATGGGCGCAGCGTCAATGACGCTGACGGTACAGGCCAGA
CAATTATTGTCTGGTATAGTGCAGCAGCAGAACAATTTGCTGAGGGCTATTGAGGCGCAACAGCATCTGT
TGCAACTCACAGTCTGGGGCATCAAGCAGCTCCAGGCAAGAATCCTGGCTGTGGAAAGATACCTAAAGGA
TCAACAGCTCCTGGGGATTTGGGGTTGCTCTGGAAAACTCATTTGCACCACTGCTGTGCCTTGGAATGCT
AGTTGGAGTAATAAATCTCTGGAACAGATTTGGAATCACACGACCTGGATGGAGTGGGACAGAGAAATTA
ACAATTACACAAGCTTAATACACTCCTTAATTGAAGAATCGCAAAACCAGCAAGAAAAGAATGAACAAGA
ATTATTGGAATTAGATAAATGGGCAAGTTTGTGGAATTGGTTTAACATAACAAATTGGCTGTGGTATATA
AAATTATTCATAATGATAGTAGGAGGCTTGGTAGGTTTAAGAATAGTTTTTGCTGTACTTTCTATAGTGA
ATAGAGTTAGGCAGGGATATTCACCATTATCGTTTCAGACCCACCTCCCAACCCCGAGGGGACCCGACAG
GCCCGAAGGAATAGAAGAAGAAGGTGGAGAGAGAGACAGAGACAGATCCATTCGATTAGTGAACGGATCT
CGACGGTATCGCCAAATGGCAGTATTCATCCACAATTTTAAAAGAAAAGGGGGGATTGGGGGGTACAGTG
CAGGGGAAAGAATAGTAGACATAATAGCAACAGACATACAAACTAAAGAATTACAAAAACAAATTACAAA
AATTCAAAATTTTCGGGTTTATTACAGGGACAGCAGAGATCCAGTTTGGATCGATAAGCTTGATATCGAA
TTCCTGCAGCCCCGATAAAATAAAAGATTTTATTTAGTCTCCAGAAAAAGGGGGGAATGAAAGACCCCAC
CTGTAGGTTTGGCAAGCTAGCTGCAGTAACGCCATTTTGCAAGGCATGGAAAAATACCAAACCAAGAATA
GAGAAGTTCAGATCAAGGGCGGGTACATGAAAATAGCTAACGTTGGGCCAAACAGGATATCTGCGGTGAG
CAGTTTCGGCCCCGGCCCGGGGCCAAGAACAGATGGTCACCGCAGTTTCGGCCCCGGCCCGAGGCCAAGA
ACAGATGGTCCCCAGATATGGCCCAACCCTCAGCAGTTTCTTAAGACCCATCAGATGTTTCCAGGCTCCC
CCAAGGACCTGAAATGACCCTGCGCCTTATTTGAATTAACCAATCAGCCTGCTTCTCGCTTCTGTTCGCG
CGCTTCTGCTTCCCGAGCTCTATAAAAGAGCTCACAACCCCTCACTCGGCGCGCCAGTCCTCCGACAGAC
TGAGTCGCCCGGGGGGGATCTGGAGCTCTCGAGAATTCTCACGCGTGCCACCATGGGAGTGCAGGTGGAG
ACTATCTCCCCAGGAGACGGGCGCACCTTCCCCAAGCGCGGCCAGACCTGCGTGGTGCACTACACCGGGA
TGCTTGAAGATGGAAAGAAATTTGATTCCTCCCGGGACAGAAACAAGCCCTTTAAGTTTATGCTAGGCAA
GCAGGAGGTGATCCGAGGCTGGGAAGAAGGGGTTGCCCAGATGAGTGTGGGTCAGAGAGCCAAACTGACT
ATATCTCCAGATTATGCCTATGGTGCCACTGGGCACCCAGGCATCATCCCACCACATGCCACTCTCGTCT
TCGATGTGGAGCTTCTAAAACTGGAAGGTGCTGCACTTCTGCCCGGTTCTATGGTGAGCAAGGGCGAGGA
GGATAACATGGCCATCATCAAGGAGTTCATGCGCTTCAAGGTGCACATGGAGGGCTCCGTGAACGGCCAC
GAGTTCGAGATCGAGGGCGAGGGCGAGGGCCGCCCCTACGAGGGCACCCAGACCGCCAAGCTGAAGGTGA
CCAAGGGTGGCCCCCTGCCCTTCGCCTGGGACATCCTGTCCCCTCAGTTCATGTACGGCTCCAAGGCCTA
CGTGAAGCACCCCGCCGACATCCCCGACTACTTGAAGCTGTCCTTCCCCGAGGGCTTCAAGTGGGAGCGC
GTGATGAACTTCGAGGACGGCGGCGTGGTGACCGTGACCCAGGACTCCTCCCTGCAGGACGGCGAGTTCA
TCTACAAGGTGAAGCTGCGCGGCACCAACTTCCCCTCCGACGGCCCCGTAATGCAGAAGAAGACCATGGG
CTGGGAGGCCTCCTCCGAGCGGATGTACCCCGAGGACGGCGCCCTGAAGGGCGAGATCAAGCAGAGGCTG
AAGCTGAAGGACGGCGGCCACTACGACGCTGAGGTCAAGACCACCTACAAGGCCAAGAAGCCCGTGCAGC
TGCCCGGCGCCTACAACGTCAACATCAAGTTGGACATCACCTCCCACAACGAGGACTACACCATCGTGGA
ACAGTACGAACGCGCCGAGGGCCGCCACTCCACCGGCGGCATGGACGAGCTGTACAAGCCCGGTTCTGCC
GCCATGGCATATCCATATGACGTCCCAGACTATGCTGGCTTAGTTCGAGAAATTCGAAAACATAAAGAAA
AGATGAGCAAAGATGGTAAAAAGAAGAAAAAGAAGTCAAAGACAAAGTGTGTAATTATGTAAGCGGCCGC
GACTCTAGAGTCGACCTGCAGGCATGCAAGCTTGATATCAAGCTTATCGATAATCAACCTCTGGATTACA
AAATTTGTGAAAGATTGACTGGTATTCTTAACTATGTTGCTCCTTTTACGCTATGTGGATACGCTGCTTT
AATGCCTTTGTATCATGCTATTGCTTCCCGTATGGCTTTCATTTTCTCCTCCTTGTATAAATCCTGGTTG
CTGTCTCTTTATGAGGAGTTGTGGCCCGTTGTCAGGCAACGTGGCGTGGTGTGCACTGTGTTTGCTGACG
CAACCCCCACTGGTTGGGGCATTGCCACCACCTGTCAGCTCCTTTCCGGGACTTTCGCTTTCCCCCTCCC
TATTGCCACGGCGGAACTCATCGCCGCCTGCCTTGCCCGCTGCTGGACAGGGGCTCGGCTGTTGGGCACT
GACAATTCCGTGGTGTTGTCGGGGAAATCATCGTCCTTTCCTTGGCTGCTCGCCTGTGTTGCCACCTGGA
TTCTGCGCGGGACGTCCTTCTGCTACGTCCCTTCGGCCCTCAATCCAGCGGACCTTCCTTCCCGCGGCCT
GCTGCCGGCTCTGCGGCCTCTTCCGCGTCTTCGCCTTCGCCCTCAGACGAGTCGGATCTCCCTTTGGGCC
GCCTCCCCGCAT
